Addgene plasmid #101737: pSCB-YFP
Purpose: (Empty Backbone) The plasmid can be either plasmid propogation backbone or expression vector in specific strain
Depositing lab: Devaki Bhaya. Depositing organization: Carnegie Institution for Science.
Backbone
  Vector backbone: pBR322
  Backbone manufacturer: pCC5.2 ORFB
  Backbone size (bp): 6520
  Modifications to backbone: both have E. coli and cyanobacteria origin
  Vector type: Bacterial Expression, Synthetic Biology
  Promoter: Trc1O
  Tag / fusion protein: eYFP
Growth in bacteria
  Bacterial resistance: Spectinomycin, 50 μg/mL
  Growth temperature: 37°C
  Growth strain: DH5alpha
  Copy number: Low Copy
Gene/Insert
  Cloning method: Gibson Cloning
Terms and licenses: Academic/Nonprofit Terms; Industry Terms: Not Available to Industry
How to cite: pSCB-YFP was a gift from Devaki Bhaya (Addgene plasmid # 101737 ; http://n2t.net/addgene:101737 ; RRID:Addgene_101737)
