[The description below was written by a language model from this plasmid's Addgene catalogue record and pLannotate feature annotations shown in this document.]
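Description:
pSCB-YFP is an E. coli–cyanobacteria shuttle vector deposited as an empty backbone, intended either simply for plasmid propagation or as an expression vector in suitable strains. The E. coli half derives from pBR322: the feature tables show the ColE1/pMB1-type origin together with the rop gene, which keeps copy number low (consistent with the low-copy listing), and the bom region that allows mobilisation by conjugation when transfer functions are supplied in trans. The catalogue states that the plasmid also carries a cyanobacterial origin and names pCC5.2 ORFB as the source. No such element is annotated, but a stretch of roughly 3.4 kb between the terminators and the pBR322 segment has no annotated features in either sequence and may hold it; the record does not confirm this. Selection is by spectinomycin through an aadA (SmR) aminoglycoside adenylyltransferase gene. The short flanking gentamicin-resistance and integrase fragments look like remnants of the resistance cassette's source rather than functional genes.

The payload is a compact reporter cassette: a trc promoter (hybrid trp/lacUV5) followed by a single lac operator, matching the "Trc1O" promoter listed, driving EYFP and closed by the rrnB T1 and T7Te transcription terminators. No lacI gene is annotated, so any repression and IPTG induction would depend on repressor supplied by the host. EYFP is listed as the tag or fusion partner and can report promoter activity and plasmid maintenance, and Gibson assembly is the listed cloning method for adding sequences. The depositor and sequenced records (7,341 and 7,337 nt) show the same features in a different circular register, and both are larger than the 6,520 bp listed backbone size.
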