Features (pLannotate 1.2.2; 13 found; start..end, strand, type, name):
   3401..3781    -  CDS            YPB1_ECOLX: Protein predicted: Swiss-Prot protein existence level 4. From Escherichia coli.
   3798..3989    +  CDS            rop: Rop protein, which maintains plasmids at low copy number; rop
   4091..4231    +  misc_feature   bom: basis of mobility region from pBR322
   4417..5005    -  rep_origin     ori: high-copy-number ColE1/pMB1/pBR322/pUC origin of replication
   5285..6072    -  CDS            SmR (fragment): aminoglycoside adenylyltransferase (Murphy, 1985); aadA; confers resistance to spectinomycin and streptomycin
   6083..6139    -  CDS            GmR (fragment): gentamycin acetyltransferase; aacC1; confers resistance to gentamycin
   6229..6294    +  CDS            int (fragment): INT2_ECOLX - Protein inferred from homology: Swiss-Prot protein existence level 3. Putative integrase believed to be involved in the insertion of antibiotic resistance genes into plasmids and transposons. From Escherichia coli.
   6310..6390    -  CDS            eco47IR (fragment): T2E7_ECOLX - Protein predicted: Swiss-Prot protein existence level 4. Recognizes the double-stranded sequence GGWCC and cleaves after G-1. From Escherichia coli.
   6392..6421    +  promoter       trc promoter: strong E. coli promoter; hybrid between the trp and lac UV5 promoters
   6429..6445    +  protein_bind   lac operator: The lac repressor binds to the lac operator to inhibit transcription in E. coli. This inhibition can be relieved by adding lactose or isopropyl-β-D-thiogalactopyranoside (IPTG). lac repressor encoded by lacI
   6481..7200    +  CDS            EYFP: enhanced YFP mammalian codon-optimized
   7220..7291    +  terminator     rrnB T1 terminator: transcription terminator T1 from the E. coli rrnB gene
   7307..7334    +  terminator     T7Te terminator: phage T7 early transcription terminator
>Addgene plasmid #101737 | pSCB-YFP | depositor full sequence | sequence record 192103 | pSCB-YFP sequence 7341 bps
AAACAGCGTGACAGCGACCGATCTAATCCGTTACAATTCTGGCAATAGTCCAAGATTTCCAACAAAAAAA
AGCTTTTCAGGAGGGAATTAAGATTGCTGCAGTAAAAAACGTAAGAAGTTTAGTTGACGCTAAAAAACTT
ACCTACAGACAATAACCCGGCCCAAAAAGCCAACAAAATACTTCAAAAATATTGTCTCTACTGTAGCTCT
AAAAATTCCCAAAAGAAAAGCGGTCAACTCTTGAACCCGAGACCGCTATGAACAATTATAGTCTTTCCCA
CCAAAATTCTCAAGCCTTAGCCCATCAGCATTTCAACGGATGGCAAGGGTCAAAAAATGACCCAAAAATA
CGGTCAGAATTTGTAGAAGATTCGGCGATCGCCCCTGACGTATTCCGGGCCAACGTGGAGATTGTGCCGG
ATCTTGAGATAGACCCCATCACCAAGGAAGTCTTGGCAACGCCGATCGCCGATGCCCTGGGGCGAAAATT
TACCCGCTTTGGACATCAAGCCAAGGAAGACAGGCAGGCCGCCATTTTCCGGTCTGAGAATGGGAACGTA
TGGCAGGTAAAAATCTTTGGTGAAGACAAGACGGGCAAGCGGTCAGGGCAGTATCTAGCACCGACAGGCA
TAGGGGACGTGCCCTATCTGCCAACAATTCCCCGCCGGATCATTTTGGCGATCGCCGAAAAGCATGGGGT
CAAACCACCGGAAGATGGTCAAGATTTTTGGCCCTGGTTTGTGGATCATCCTGAGATTCCCTTGATTGTG
ACGGAAGGGGGGAAGAAAGCTTTAGCCGCCATCAGCCAAGGTTACGTGGCCCTGAGTCTCTATGGCTGTT
TATGTGGCAACGATGGTCTAACCATCAAACCGTCATTATTGCCCTATGTGCAGGGGCGAGAAGTAGCGAT
CGCCTATGACCAGGATGCAAAGGGTAGCAAGGGACGAAAGGCAGTCTTTAAGGGCACAAAACGGCTGGCT
CGTAACCTGACCTATCACGCTAAGGCAACGGTCAAGATCTGCCAATGGAACGGGGAAGACGGCAAGGGCA
TTGATGACTTGATCGCCAATAACCCTGCTAAATTTCACCGGGCGATCGCTCGGGGCATCAGCCTAGAACA
GTTCCAAAACAAGCCGTATGCTGACCTATCCCAATGGGTGAATCAAACCCGGCACGAAAGATACCTAAGC
AACATTAATGCCCCTACCACCGCCAAAATAATCGGGATTAAATCAGCCAAGGGCACGGGAAAGACGGAAG
CGATCTCAAAAATGGTGGAGCAACGGCGAGAAGATTTTCGCCGGACTTATCCACTCACTCACCGAATTCA
ACTAGGCATTGCCCTATCCGGCCGGTTTGGTGTGGACTACATCAGAGATTTGTCCGAGAGCGACACTAAT
GGGGCCTTAGGAATCGGATTGTGCATTGATAGCATCCTGAAACTTGACCCCGAAACATTCCGGGGCCATG
ACATCATCCTTGATGAATGCGAGCAATTGATATGGGAATTATTAGATAGTTCCCGGGGAAACCTGGGCAA
ACATAAACCAGCCATCTTGGCCCGCTTCCAAGAAATATTGATCGCCGCCGCTGATTCGGGGGGCAAGATT
ATTTTGTCTGATGCTGATTTGTCCCCGGTGACTATCAAGTATGTCCAAGACTTAATCGGTGGTAAGGCAG
AATGCTATATTGTCGTTAACACGTTTAAGCCAGTGCAGGATAAGCGTAATTTGATTGTTTATAATTCCCC
GGAAGATTTGCTTACTTCCGCTATTAATACTGTTGCTAATGGTAAAAAAATACAGATTTGCACCGGGGCA
CAAAAAGCACAGTCTATCTATTCAACAACTAACCTAGGGGACTTATTCAAAATGTTATTCCCTGATAAGT
CAGTAGGGGTCTTAGATGCCCATACAGTAAGCGATAAGACTAACCCTGCCTATGGCTGTATGGATAACTT
AGATAGATATTTAGAAGACAAGGATATTGTCATCACGTCCCCGGTAATAGAGACGGGAATCAGCATTGAT
AAGCCCTATTTTGATGAAGTCTATGGATTCGGACAGGGAACACAAACAGTAGAGCAATTCTGCCAAGGAT
TAGAAAGGTATCGTCCCGATGTGGATCGCCATGTTTGGATTCGCAATCGTGCCCCTAATAATTGTTTTAT
TGCTGGCGGGGAAACTAACCCTCGCTATATCCTTAATGTGGAGAATAAGAAAGCCAAGGCTACTATCGGG
GCATTGAATACAGCCGACAATTTAACCCTGTTTGATGATGAGAAGCCAGAGCATCTTAAAACCTGGGCTA
TTATGGCGGCTCTGCACAATCAAGGGAAGAAAAGCTTAAAATCAACTACTCTTGAAAAATTAGGGGAAGA
AGGGTACACACAGAAAGAACCTGACCCAGATATGGTCACCGGGGCGGAAGACGTAGCTGATCGCATTAAA
GCTATCCGTGACCATAACTATGGAAAGGAAACCACGGCGATCGCCGAGAGCCTTAATCCCGATGACTTCA
CCTATGAAAGTTTGAAGCGGAAGCAAGTTAAGACGGAAGCGGAACGATATCAAGAGCGGAAGGGAGATCT
TTGCCGTGCCCTGGCTACCGATGACATAACCCCAGAAGATGTGGAGAAATGTGATCAAGGATGGCTGGCC
CAATTGACCCTGCATTATTACTTCACCACCGGTGCAGAATTTTTACAGGCAAGGGACAGCCAAAGGCTCC
AAAATTTGGCCGGGGAAGATGGAAAGGTTTGTGCCAAGGATGCTAGCCGGAAGACTCTCACCGTCCCCGT
TCACTTCCTTAAAGTATTGGGCTTTGAAAGATTCCTTACCGGGATAGGGGAATTTTCCAAGGATTCCCTA
GCCAATTGGTTTGAGAAGACTATCCTGCCCAACAAGGCAGAAATTAAGCAGGCCTTGGGCATCACGATCA
ACCCTGACAAAGGGGCGATCGCCTTCGTGCAATCTGTCTTGAAAAAAATGGGTTTACATCTTGAGTATCT
GGGCCGGTTTGGGGAACGGGGCAATACTAAGCGACATTATGGCCCCGCCAATATTGACCCCGATGGGCGA
TCGGCTATTTTTTCCCGGTGGTTTGAGCGGGATTCTATTTTGTATCACTCTGATACCGTATCCACTGAAT
CCTTATTAATTAATCAAGCCTAGGAACTGGATACCAAAAACAGGGAGTTATGATGGGAATATAATCCCGT
TAACAGGCTAAACCCATGCAGGCAAACCAACCCTTGGCAGAACATATCCATCGCGTCCGCCATCTCCAGC
AGCCGCACGCGGCGCATCTCGGGCAGCGTTGGGTCCTGGCCACGGGTGCGCATGATCGTGCTCCTGTCGT
TGAGGACCCGGCTAGGCTGGCGGGGTTGCCTTACTGGTTAGCAGAATGAATCACCGATACGCGAGCGAAC
GTGAAGCGACTGCTGCTGCAAAACGTCTGCGACCTGAGCAACAACATGAATGGTCTTCGGTTTCCGTGTT
TCGTAAAGTCTGGAAACGCGGAAGTCAGCGCCCTGCACCATTATGTTCCGGATCTGCATCGCAGGATGCT
GCTGGCTACCCTGTGGAACACCTACATCTGTATTAACGAAGCGCTGGCATTGACCCTGAGTGATTTTTCT
CTGGTCCCGCCGCATCCATACCGCCAGTTGTTTACCCTCACAACGTTCCAGTAACCGGGCATGTTCATCA
TCAGTAACCCGTATCGTGAGCATCCTCTCTCGTTTCATCGGTATCATTACCCCCATGAACAGAAATCCCC
CTTACACGGAGGCATCAGTGACCAAACAGGAAAAAACCGCCCTTAACATGGCCCGCTTTATCAGAAGCCA
GACATTAACGCTTCTGGAGAAACTCAACGAGCTGGACGCGGATGAACAGGCAGACATCTGTGAATCGCTT
CACGACCACGCTGATGAGCTTTACCGCAGCTGCCTCGCGCGTTTCGGTGATGACGGTGAAAACCTCTGAC
ACATGCAGCTCCCGGAGACGGTCACAGCTTGTCTGTAAGCGGATGCCGGGAGCAGACAAGCCCGTCAGGG
CGCGTCAGCGGGTGTTGGCGGGTGTCGGGGCGCAGCCATGACCCAGTCACGTAGCGATAGCGGAGTGTAT
ACTGGCTTAACTATGCGGCATCAGAGCAGATTGTACTGAGAGTGCACCATATGCGGTGTGAAATACCGCA
CAGATGCGTAAGGAGAAAATACCGCATCAGGCGCTCTTCCGCTTCCTCGCTCACTGACTCGCTGCGCTCG
GTCGTTCGGCTGCGGCGAGCGGTATCAGCTCACTCAAAGGCGGTAATACGGTTATCCACAGAATCAGGGG
ATAACGCAGGAAAGAACATGTGAGCAAAAGGCCAGCAAAAGGCCAGGAACCGTAAAAAGGCCGCGTTGCT
GGCGTTTTTCCATAGGCTCCGCCCCCCTGACGAGCATCACAAAAATCGACGCTCAAGTCAGAGGTGGCGA
AACCCGACAGGACTATAAAGATACCAGGCGTTTCCCCCTGGAAGCTCCCTCGTGCGCTCTCCTGTTCCGA
CCCTGCCGCTTACCGGATACCTGTCCGCCTTTCTCCCTTCGGGAAGCGTGGCGCTTTCTCATAGCTCACG
CTGTAGGTATCTCAGTTCGGTGTAGGTCGTTCGCTCCAAGCTGGGCTGTGTGCACGAACCCCCCGTTCAG
CCCGACCGCTGCGCCTTATCCGGTAACTATCGTCTTGAGTCCAACCCGGTAAGACACGACTTATCGCCAC
TGGCAGCAGCCACTGGTAACAGGATTAGCAGAGCGAGGTATGTAGGCGGTGCTACAGAGTTCTTGAAGTG
GTGGCCTAACTACGGCTACACTAGAAGGACAGTATTTGGTATCTGCGCTCTGCTGAAGCCAGTTACCTTC
GGAAAAAGAGTTGGTAGCTCTTGATCCGGCAAACAAACCACCGCTGGTAGCGGTGGTTTTTTTGTTTGCA
AGCAGCAGATTACGCGCAGAAAAAAAGGATCTCAAGAAGATCCTTTGATCTTTTCTACGGGGTCTGACGC
TCAGTGGAACGAAAACTCACGTTAAGGGATTTTGGTCATGAGATTATCAAAAAGGATCTTCACCTAGATC
CTTTTAAATTAAAAATGAAGTTTTAAATCAATCTAAAGTATATATGAGTAAACTTGGTCTGACAGACTTG
ACCTGATAGTTTGGCTGTGAGCAATTATGTGCTTAGTGCATCTAACGCTTGAGTTAAGCCGCGCCGCGAA
GCGGCGTCGGCTTGAACGAATTTCTAGCTAGACATTATTTGCCGACTACCTTGGTGATCTCGCCTTTCAC
GTAGTGGACAAATTCTTCCAACTGATCTGCGCGCGAGGCCAAGCGATCTTCTTCTTGTCCAAGATAAGCC
TGTCTAGCTTCAAGTATGACGGGCTGATACTGGGCCGGCAGGCGCTCCATTGCCCAGTCGGCAGCGACAT
CCTTCGGCGCGATTTTGCCGGTTACTGCGCTGTACCAAATGCGGGACAACGTAAGCACTACATTTCGCTC
ATCGCCAGCCCAGTCGGGCGGCGAGTTCCATAGCGTTAAGGTTTCATTTAGCGCCTCAAATAGATCCTGT
TCAGGAACCGGATCAAAGAGTTCCTCCGCCGCTGGACCTACCAAGGCAACGCTATGTTCTCTTGCTTTTG
TCAGCAAGATAGCCAGATCAATGTCGATCGTGGCTGGCTCGAAGATACCTGCAAGAATGTCATTGCGCTG
CCATTCTCCAAATTGCAGTTCGCGCTTAGCTGGATAACGCCACGGAATGATGTCGTCGTGCACAACAATG
GTGACTTCTACAGCGCGGAGAATCTCGCTCTCTCCAGGGGAAGCCGAAGTTTCCAAAAGGTCGTTGATCA
AAGCTCGCCGCGTTGTTTCATCAAGCCTTACGGTCACCGTAACCAGCAAATCAATATCACTGTGTGGCTT
CAGGCCGCCATCCACTGCGGAGCCGTACAAATGTACGGCCAGCAACGTCGGTTCGAGATGGCGCTCGATG
ACGCCAACTACCTCTGATAGTTGAGTCGATACTTCGGCGATCACCGCTTCCCCCATGATGTTTAACTTTG
TTTTAGGGCGACTGCCCTGCTGCGTAACATCGTTGCTGCTCCATAACATCAAACATCGACCCACGGCGTA
ACGCGCTTGCTGCTTGGATGCCCGAGGCATAGACTGTACCCCAAAAAAACATGTCATAACAAGAAGCCAT
GAAAACCGCCACTGCGCCGTTACCACCGCTGCGTTCGGTCAAGGTTCTGGACCAGTTGCGTGACGCGGCC
GCCAGATCTTCCGGATGGCTCGAGTTTTTCAGCAAGATATCTTACTAGAAGATCTCCTACAATATTCTCA
GCTGCCATGGAAAATCGATGGTTGACAATTAATCATCCGGCTCGTATAATGTGTGGAATTGTGAGCGGAT
AACAATTTCACACATTCTAGAGAAAGAGGAGAAATACTAGATGGTGAGCAAGGGCGAGGAGCTGTTCACC
GGGGTGGTGCCCATCCTGGTCGAGCTGGACGGCGACGTAAACGGCCACAAGTTCAGCGTGTCCGGCGAGG
GCGAGGGCGATGCCACCTACGGCAAGCTGACCCTGAAGTTCATCTGCACCACCGGCAAGCTGCCCGTGCC
CTGGCCCACCCTCGTGACCACCTTCGGCTACGGCCTGCAATGCTTCGCCCGCTACCCCGACCACATGAAG
CTGCACGACTTCTTCAAGTCCGCCATGCCCGAAGGCTACGTCCAGGAGCGCACCATCTTCTTCAAGGACG
ACGGCAACTACAAGACCCGCGCCGAGGTGAAGTTCGAGGGCGACACCCTGGTGAACCGCATCGAGCTGAA
GGGCATCGACTTCAAGGAGGACGGCAACATCCTGGGGCACAAGCTGGAGTACAACTACAACAGCCACAAC
GTCTATATCATGGCCGACAAGCAGAAGAACGGCATCAAGGTGAACTTCAAGATCCGCCACAACATCGAGG
ACGGCAGCGTGCAGCTCGCCGACCACTACCAGCAGAACACCCCCATCGGCGACGGCCCCGTGCTGCTGCC
CGACAACCACTACCTGAGCTACCAGTCCGCCCTGAGCAAAGACCCCAACGAGAAGCGCGATCACATGGTC
CTGCTGGAGTTCGTGACCGCCGCCGGGATCACTCTCGGCATGGACGAGCTGTACAAGTAATAATACTAGT
GCCAGGCATCAAATAAAACGAAAGGCTCAGTCGAAAGACTGGGCCTTTCGTTTTATCTGTTGTTTGTCGG
TGAACGCTCTCTACTAGAGTCACACTGGCTCACCTTCGGGTGGGCCTTTCTGCGTTTATAT
