Features (pLannotate 1.2.2; 13 found; start..end, strand, type, name):
      5..70      +  CDS            int (fragment): INT2_ECOLX - Protein inferred from homology: Swiss-Prot protein existence level 3. Putative integrase believed to be involved in the insertion of antibiotic resistance genes into plasmids and transposons. From Escherichia coli.
     86..166     -  CDS            eco47IR (fragment): T2E7_ECOLX - Protein predicted: Swiss-Prot protein existence level 4. Recognizes the double-stranded sequence GGWCC and cleaves after G-1. From Escherichia coli.
    168..197     +  promoter       trc promoter: strong E. coli promoter; hybrid between the trp and lac UV5 promoters
    205..221     +  protein_bind   lac operator: The lac repressor binds to the lac operator to inhibit transcription in E. coli. This inhibition can be relieved by adding lactose or isopropyl-β-D-thiogalactopyranoside (IPTG). lac repressor encoded by lacI
    257..976     +  CDS            EYFP: enhanced YFP mammalian codon-optimized
    996..1067    +  terminator     rrnB T1 terminator: transcription terminator T1 from the E. coli rrnB gene
   1083..1110    +  terminator     T7Te terminator: phage T7 early transcription terminator
   4518..4898    -  CDS            YPB1_ECOLX: Protein predicted: Swiss-Prot protein existence level 4. From Escherichia coli.
   4915..5106    +  CDS            rop: Rop protein, which maintains plasmids at low copy number; rop
   5208..5348    +  misc_feature   bom: basis of mobility region from pBR322
   5534..6122    -  rep_origin     ori: high-copy-number ColE1/pMB1/pBR322/pUC origin of replication
   6402..7189    -  CDS            SmR (fragment): aminoglycoside adenylyltransferase (Murphy, 1985); aadA; confers resistance to spectinomycin and streptomycin
   7200..7256    -  CDS            GmR (fragment): gentamycin acetyltransferase; aacC1; confers resistance to gentamycin
>Addgene plasmid #101737 | pSCB-YFP | addgene full sequence | sequence record 194628 | Addgene NGS Result
AGCCATGAAAACCGCCACTGCGCCGTTACCACCGCTGCGTTCGGTCAAGGTTCTGGACCAGTTGCGTGAC
GCGGCCGCCAGATCTTCCGGATGGCTCGAGTTTTTCAGCAAGATATCTTACTAGAAGATCTCCTACAATA
TTCTCAGCTGCCATGGAAAATCGATGGTTGACAATTAATCATCCGGCTCGTATAATGTGTGGAATTGTGA
GCGGATAACAATTTCACACATTCTAGAGAAAGAGGAGAAATACTAGATGGTGAGCAAGGGCGAGGAGCTG
TTCACCGGGGTGGTGCCCATCCTGGTCGAGCTGGACGGCGACGTAAACGGCCACAAGTTCAGCGTGTCCG
GCGAGGGCGAGGGCGATGCCACCTACGGCAAGCTGACCCTGAAGTTCATCTGCACCACCGGCAAGCTGCC
CGTGCCCTGGCCCACCCTCGTGACCACCTTCGGCTACGGCCTGCAATGCTTCGCCCGCTACCCCGACCAC
ATGAAGCTGCACGACTTCTTCAAGTCCGCCATGCCCGAAGGCTACGTCCAGGAGCGCACCATCTTCTTCA
AGGACGACGGCAACTACAAGACCCGCGCCGAGGTGAAGTTCGAGGGCGACACCCTGGTGAACCGCATCGA
GCTGAAGGGCATCGACTTCAAGGAGGACGGCAACATCCTGGGGCACAAGCTGGAGTACAACTACAACAGC
CACAACGTCTATATCATGGCCGACAAGCAGAAGAACGGCATCAAGGTGAACTTCAAGATCCGCCACAACA
TCGAGGACGGCAGCGTGCAGCTCGCCGACCACTACCAGCAGAACACCCCCATCGGCGACGGCCCCGTGCT
GCTGCCCGACAACCACTACCTGAGCTACCAGTCCGCCCTGAGCAAAGACCCCAACGAGAAGCGCGATCAC
ATGGTCCTGCTGGAGTTCGTGACCGCCGCCGGGATCACTCTCGGCATGGACGAGCTGTACAAGTAATAAT
ACTAGTGCCAGGCATCAAATAAAACGAAAGGCTCAGTCGAAAGACTGGGCCTTTCGTTTTATCTGTTGTT
TGTCGGTGAACGCTCTCTACTAGAGTCACACTGGCTCACCTTCGGGTGGGCCTTTCTGCGTTTATATAAA
CAGCGTGACAGCGACCGATCTAATCCGTTACAATTCTGGCAATAGTCCAAGATTTCCAACAAAAAAAAGC
TTTTCAGGAGGGAATTAAGATTGCTGCAGTAAAAAACGTAAGAAGTTTAGTTGACGCTAAAAAACTTACC
TACAGACAATAACCCGGCCCAAAAAGCCAACAAAATACTTCAAAAATATTGTCTCTACTGTAGCTCTAAA
AATTCCCAAAAGAAAAGCGGTCAACTCTTGAACCCGAGACCGCTATGAACAATTATAGTCTTTCCCACCA
AAATTCTCAAGCCTTAGCCCATCAGCATTTCAACGGATGGCAAGGGTCAAAAAATGACCCAAAAATACGG
TCAGAATTTGTAGAAGATTCGGCGATCGCCCCTGACGTATTCCGGGCCAACGTGGAGATTGTGCCGGATC
TTGAGATAGACCCCATCACCAAGGAAGTCTTGGCAACGCCGATCGCCGATGCCCTGGGGCGAAAATTTAC
CCGCTTTGGACATCAAGCCAAGGAAGACAGGCAGGCCGCCATTTTCCGGTCTGAGAATGGGAACGTATGG
CAGGTAAAAATCTTTGGTGAAGACAAGACGGGCAAGCGGTCAGGGCAGTATCTAGCACCGACAGGCATAG
GGGACGTGCCCTATCTGCCAACAATTCCCCGCCGGATCATTTTGGCGATCGCCGAAAAGCATGGGGTCAA
ACCACCGGAAGATGGTCAAGATTTTTGGCCCTGGTTTGTGGATCATCCTGAGATTCCCTTGATTGTGACG
GAAGGGGGGAAGAAAGCTTTAGCCGCCATCAGCCAAGGTTACGTGGCCCTGAGTCTCTATGGCTGTTTAT
GTGGCAACGATGGTCTAACCATCAAACCGTCATTATTGCCCTATGTGCAGGGGCGAGAAGTAGCGATCGC
CTATGACCAGGATGCAAAGGGTAGCAAGGGACGAAAGGCAGTCTTTAAGGGCACAAAACGGCTGGCTCGT
AACCTGACCTATCACGCTAAGGCAACGGTCAAGATCTGCCAATGGAACGGGGAAGACGGCAAGGGCATTG
ATGACTTGATCGCCAATAACCCTGCTAAATTTCACCGGGCGATCGCTCGGGGCATCAGCCTAGAACAGTT
CCAAAACAAGCCGTATGCTGACCTATCCCAATGGGTGAATCAAACCCGGCACGAAAGATACCTAAGCAAC
ATTAATGCCCCTACCACCGCCAAAATAATCGGGATTAAATCAGCCAAGGGCACGGGAAAGACGGAAGCGA
TCTCAAAAATGGTGGAGCAACGGCGAGAAGATTTTCGCCGGACTTATCCACTCACTCACCGAATTCAACT
AGGCATTGCCCTATCCGGCCGGTTTGGTGTGGACTACATCAGAGATTTGTCCGAGAGCGACACTAATGGG
GCCTTAGGAATCGGATTGTGCATTGATAGCATCCTGAAACTTGACCCCGAAACATTCCGGGGCCATGACA
TCATCCTTGATGAATGCGAGCAATTGATATGGGAATTATTAGATAGTTCCCGGGGAAACCTGGGCAAACA
TAAACCAGCCATCTTGGCCCGCTTCCAAGAAATATTGATCGCCGCCGCTGATTCGGGGGGCAAGATTATT
TTGTCTGATGCTGATTTGTCCCCGGTGACTATCAAGTATGTCCAAGACTTAATCGGTGGTAAGGCAGAAT
GCTATATTGTCGTTAACACGTTTAAGCCAGTGCAGGATAAGCGTAATTTGATTGTTTATAATTCCCCGGA
AGATTTGCTTACTTCCGCTATTAATACTGTTGCTAATGGTAAAAAAATACAGATTTGCACCGGGGCACAA
AAAGCACAGTCTATCTATTCAACAACTAACCTAGGGGACTTATTCAAAATGTTATTCCCTGATAAGTCAG
TAGGGGTCTTAGATGCCCATACAGTAAGCGATAAGACTAACCCTGCCTATGGCTGTATGGATAACTTAGA
TAGATATTTAGAAGACAAGGATATTGTCATCACGTCCCCGGTAATAGAGACGGGAATCAGCATTGATAAG
CCCTATTTTGATGAAGTCTATGGATTCGGACAGGGAACACAAACAGTAGAGCAATTCTGCCAAGGATTAG
AAAGGTATCGTCCCGATGTGGATCGCCATGTTTGGATTCGCAATCGTGCCCCTAATAATTGTTTTATTGC
TGGCGGGGAAACTAACCCTCGCTATATCCTTAATGTGGAGAATAAGAAAGCCAAGGCTACTATCGGGGCA
TTGAATACAGCCGACAATTTAACCCTGTTTGATGATGAGAAGCCAGAGCATCTTAAAACCTGGGCTATTA
TGGCGGCTCTGCACAATCAAGGGAAGAAAAGCTTAAAATCAACTACTCTTGAAAAATTAGGGGAAGAAGG
GTACACACAGAAAGAACCTGACCCAGATATGGTCACCGGGGCGGAAGACGTAGCTGATCGCATTAAAGCT
ATCCGTGACCATAACTATGGAAAGGAAACCACGGCGATCGCCGAGAGCCTTAATCCCGATGACTTCACCT
ATGAAAGTTTGAAGCGGAAGCAAGTTAAGACGGAAGCGGAACGATATCAAGAGCGGAAGGGAGATCTTTG
CCGTGCCCTGGCTACCGATGACATAACCCCAGAAGATGTGGAGAAATGTGATCAAGGATGGCTGGCCCAA
TTGACCCTGCATTATTACTTCACCACCGGTGCAGAATTTTTACAGGCAAGGGACAGCCAAAGGCTCCAAA
ATTTGGCCGGGGAAGATGGAAAGGTTTGTGCCAAGGATGCTAGCCGGAAGACTCTCACCGTCCCCGTTCA
CTTCCTTAAAGTATTGGGCTTTGAAAGATTCCTTACCGGGATAGGGGAATTTTCCAAGGATTCCCTAGCC
AATTGGTTTGAGAAGACTATCCTGCCCAACAAGGCAGAAATTAAGCAGGCCTTGGGCATCACGATCAACC
CTGACAAAGGGGCGATCGCCTTCGTGCAATCTGTCTTGAAAAAAATGGGTTTACATCTTGAGTATCTGGG
CCGGTTTGGGGAACGGGGCAATACTAAGCGACATTATGGCCCCGCCAATATTGACCCCGATGGGCGATCG
GCTATTTTTTCCCGGTGGTTTGAGCGGGATTCTATTTTGTATCACTCTGATACCGTATCCACTGAATCCT
TATTAATTAATCAAGCCTAGGAACTGGATACCAAAAACAGGGAGTTATGATGGGAATATAATCCCGTTAA
CAGGCTAAACCCATGCAGGCAAACCAACCCTTGGCAGAACATATCCATCGCGTCCGCCATCTCCAGCAGC
CGCACGCGGCGCATCTCGGGCAGCGTTGGGTCCTGGCCACGGGTGCGCATGATCGTGCTCCTGTCGTTGA
GGACCCGGCTAGGCTGGCGGGGTTGCCTTACTGGTTAGCAGAATGAATCACCGATACGCGAGCGAACGTG
AAGCGACTGCTGCTGCAAAACGTCTGCGACCTGAGCAACAACATGAATGGTCTTCGGTTTCCGTGTTTCG
TAAAGTCTGGAAACGCGGAAGTCAGCGCCCTGCACCATTATGTTCCGGATCTGCATCGCAGGATGCTGCT
GGCTACCCTGTGGAACACCTACATCTGTATTAACGAAGCGCTGGCATTGACCCTGAGTGATTTTTCTCTG
GTCCCGCCGCATCCATACCGCCAGTTGTTTACCCTCACAACGTTCCAGTAACCGGGCATGTTCATCATCA
GTAACCCGTATCGTGAGCATCCTCTCTCGTTTCATCGGTATCATTACCCCCATGAACAGAAATCCCCCTT
ACACGGAGGCATCAGTGACCAAACAGGAAAAAACCGCCCTTAACATGGCCCGCTTTATCAGAAGCCAGAC
ATTAACGCTTCTGGAGAAACTCAACGAGCTGGACGCGGATGAACAGGCAGACATCTGTGAATCGCTTCAC
GACCACGCTGATGAGCTTTACCGCAGCTGCCTCGCGCGTTTCGGTGATGACGGTGAAAACCTCTGACACA
TGCAGCTCCCGGAGACGGTCACAGCTTGTCTGTAAGCGGATGCCGGGAGCAGACAAGCCCGTCAGGGCGC
GTCAGCGGGTGTTGGCGGGTGTCGGGGCGCAGCCATGACCCAGTCACGTAGCGATAGCGGAGTGTATACT
GGCTTAACTATGCGGCATCAGAGCAGATTGTACTGAGAGTGCACCATATGCGGTGTGAAATACCGCACAG
ATGCGTAAGGAGAAAATACCGCATCAGGCGCTCTTCCGCTTCCTCGCTCACTGACTCGCTGCGCTCGGTC
GTTCGGCTGCGGCGAGCGGTATCAGCTCACTCAAAGGCGGTAATACGGTTATCCACAGAATCAGGGGATA
ACGCAGGAAAGAACATGTGAGCAAAAGGCCAGCAAAAGGCCAGGAACCGTAAAAAGGCCGCGTTGCTGGC
GTTTTTCCATAGGCTCCGCCCCCCTGACGAGCATCACAAAAATCGACGCTCAAGTCAGAGGTGGCGAAAC
CCGACAGGACTATAAAGATACCAGGCGTTTCCCCCTGGAAGCTCCCTCGTGCGCTCTCCTGTTCCGACCC
TGCCGCTTACCGGATACCTGTCCGCCTTTCTCCCTTCGGGAAGCGTGGCGCTTTCTCATAGCTCACGCTG
TAGGTATCTCAGTTCGGTGTAGGTCGTTCGCTCCAAGCTGGGCTGTGTGCACGAACCCCCCGTTCAGCCC
GACCGCTGCGCCTTATCCGGTAACTATCGTCTTGAGTCCAACCCGGTAAGACACGACTTATCGCCACTGG
CAGCAGCCACTGGTAACAGGATTAGCAGAGCGAGGTATGTAGGCGGTGCTACAGAGTTCTTGAAGTGGTG
GCCTAACTACGGCTACACTAGAAGGACAGTATTTGGTATCTGCGCTCTGCTGAAGCCAGTTACCTTCGGA
AAAAGAGTTGGTAGCTCTTGATCCGGCAAACAAACCACCGCTGGTAGCGGTGGTTTTTTTGTTTGCAAGC
AGCAGATTACGCGCAGAAAAAAAGGATCTCAAGAAGATCCTTTGATCTTTTCTACGGGGTCTGACGCTCA
GTGGAACGAAAACTCACGTTAAGGGATTTTGGTCATGAGATTATCAAAAAGGATCTTCACCTAGATCCTT
TTAAATTAAAAATGAAGTTTTAAATCAATCTAAAGTATATATGAGTAAACTTGGTCTGACAGACTTGACC
TGATAGTTTGGCTGTGAGCAATTATGTGCTTAGTGCATCTAACGCTTGAGTTAAGCCGCGCCGCGAAGCG
GCGTCGGCTTGAACGAATTTCTAGCTAGACATTATTTGCCGACTACCTTGGTGATCTCGCCTTTCACGTA
GTGGACAAATTCTTCCAACTGATCTGCGCGCGAGGCCAAGCGATCTTCTTCTTGTCCAAGATAAGCCTGT
CTAGCTTCAAGTATGACGGGCTGATACTGGGCCGGCAGGCGCTCCATTGCCCAGTCGGCAGCGACATCCT
TCGGCGCGATTTTGCCGGTTACTGCGCTGTACCAAATGCGGGACAACGTAAGCACTACATTTCGCTCATC
GCCAGCCCAGTCGGGCGGCGAGTTCCATAGCGTTAAGGTTTCATTTAGCGCCTCAAATAGATCCTGTTCA
GGAACCGGATCAAAGAGTTCCTCCGCCGCTGGACCTACCAAGGCAACGCTATGTTCTCTTGCTTTTGTCA
GCAAGATAGCCAGATCAATGTCGATCGTGGCTGGCTCGAAGATACCTGCAAGAATGTCATTGCGCTGCCA
TTCTCCAAATTGCAGTTCGCGCTTAGCTGGATAACGCCACGGAATGATGTCGTCGTGCACAACAATGGTG
ACTTCTACAGCGCGGAGAATCTCGCTCTCTCCAGGGGAAGCCGAAGTTTCCAAAAGGTCGTTGATCAAAG
CTCGCCGCGTTGTTTCATCAAGCCTTACGGTCACCGTAACCAGCAAATCAATATCACTGTGTGGCTTCAG
GCCGCCATCCACTGCGGAGCCGTACAAATGTACGGCCAGCAACGTCGGTTCGAGATGGCGCTCGATGACG
CCAACTACCTCTGATAGTTGAGTCGATACTTCGGCGATCACCGCTTCCCCCATGATGTTTAACTTTGTTT
TAGGGCGACTGCCCTGCTGCGTAACATCGTTGCTGCTCCATAACATCAAACATCGACCCACGGCGTAACG
CGCTTGCTGCTTGGATGCCCGAGGCATAGACTGTACCCCAAAAAAACAGTCATAACA
